Addgene plasmid #110266: ABCB8 (ABCB8A-c016)
Purpose: Baculovirus expression for structure determination; may not be full ORF
Depositing lab: Nicola Burgess-Brown. Depositing organization: University of Oxford.
Backbone
  Vector backbone: pFB-CT10HF-LIC
  Backbone manufacturer: Nicola Burgess-Brown (Addgene plasmid # 39191)
  Vector type: Insect Expression
Growth in bacteria
  Bacterial resistance: Ampicillin, 100 μg/mL
  Growth temperature: 37°C
  Growth strain: DH5alpha
  Copy number: High Copy
Gene/Insert
  Gene/Insert name: ABCB8 (alt name: ATP binding cassette subfamily B member 8)
  Species: H. sapiens (human)
  Entrez Gene: ABCB8 (a.k.a. EST328128, M-ABC1, MABC1)
  Promoter: polyhedrin promoter
  Tag / fusion protein: TEV-His10-Flag (C terminal on insert)
  Cloning method: Ligation Independent Cloning
  Sequencing primers: 5′ polyhedrin forward (5'-AAATGATAACCATCTCGC-3'); 3′ SV40pA-R
Terms and licenses: Academic/Nonprofit Terms; Industry Terms: Not Available to Industry
Depositor comments: Use SF9 cells for expression. 5OCH: https://www.thesgc.org/structures/5OCH.
How to cite: ABCB8 (ABCB8A-c016) was a gift from Nicola Burgess-Brown (Addgene plasmid # 110266 ; http://n2t.net/addgene:110266 ; RRID:Addgene_110266)
