[The description below was written by a language model from this plasmid's Addgene catalogue record and the feature table of its GenBank file.]
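Description:
ABCB8 (ABCB8A-c016) is a 6,599 bp insect-cell expression plasmid built on the pFB-CT10HF-LIC backbone, a pFastBac-style baculovirus transfer vector adapted for ligation-independent cloning. In bacteria it replicates from a high-copy ColE1/pUC-type origin and is selected with ampicillin through the bla gene. An f1 origin is also present. The expression cassette sits between the right and left ends of a mini-Tn7 element, an arrangement that normally allows the cassette to be moved by site-specific transposition into a baculovirus shuttle genome (bacmid) to generate recombinant virus. A class 1 integron Pc promoter is annotated inside the Tn7 arms, but the table does not annotate a gene driven by it.

The payload is human ABCB8 (ATP binding cassette subfamily B member 8, also known as M-ABC1). It is placed under the polyhedrin promoter of Autographa californica nucleopolyhedrovirus, which gives strong very-late expression in infected insect cells, and transcription ends at an SV40 polyadenylation signal. The record warns that the insert may not be the full open reading frame, consistent with a construct whose boundaries were chosen for structural work. The ABCB8 coding region itself is not annotated in the feature table, although it evidently occupies the interval between the promoter and the tags. At the C terminus the protein is fused to a TEV protease cleavage site followed by a 10xHis tag and a FLAG epitope. These allow affinity purification and detection, and the tags can then be removed with TEV protease. The stated purpose is baculovirus-driven protein production for structure determination. The depositor recommends Sf9 cells for expression and links the construct to a deposited structure.
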