LOCUS       Exported 6599 bp ds-DNA circular SYN 12-MAY-2021
DEFINITION  Baculovirus expression for structure determination; may not be full
            ORF.
ACCESSION   .
VERSION     .
KEYWORDS    ABCB8 (ABCB8A-c016)
SOURCE      synthetic DNA construct
  ORGANISM  synthetic DNA construct
REFERENCE   1 (bases 1 to 6599)
  TITLE     SGC Oxford April 2018 plasmids
REFERENCE   2 (bases 1 to 6599)
  AUTHORS   .
  TITLE     Direct Submission
  JOURNAL   Exported May 12, 2021 from SnapGene Server 1.1.58
            http://www.snapgene.com
FEATURES             Location/Qualifiers
     source          1..6599
                     /organism="synthetic DNA construct"
                     /mol_type="other DNA"
     rep_origin      2..456
                     /direction=RIGHT
                     /label=f1 ori
                     /note="f1 bacteriophage origin of replication; arrow
                     indicates direction of (+) strand synthesis"
     primer_bind     complement(89..108)
                     /label=F1ori-R
                     /note="F1 origin, reverse primer"
     primer_bind     298..319
                     /label=F1ori-F
                     /note="F1 origin, forward primer"
     promoter        482..586
                     /gene="bla"
                     /label=AmpR promoter
     CDS             587..1447
                     /codon_start=1
                     /gene="bla"
                     /product="beta-lactamase"
                     /label=AmpR
                     /note="confers resistance to ampicillin, carbenicillin, and
                     related antibiotics"
                     /translation="MSIQHFRVALIPFFAAFCLPVFAHPETLVKVKDAEDQLGARVGYI
                     ELDLNSGKILESFRPEERFPMMSTFKVLLCGAVLSRIDAGQEQLGRRIHYSQNDLVEYS
                     PVTEKHLTDGMTVRELCSAAITMSDNTAANLLLTTIGGPKELTAFLHNMGDHVTRLDRW
                     EPELNEAIPNDERDTTMPVAMATTLRKLLTGELLTLASRQQLIDWMEADKVAGPLLRSA
                     LPAGWFIADKSGAGERGSRGIIAALGPDGKPSRIVVIYTTGSQATMDERNRQIAEIGAS
                     LIKHW"
     primer_bind     complement(805..824)
                     /label=Amp-R
                     /note="Ampicillin resistance gene, reverse primer"
     rep_origin      1618..2206
                     /direction=RIGHT
                     /label=ori
                     /note="high-copy-number ColE1/pMB1/pBR322/pUC origin of
                     replication"
     primer_bind     2107..2126
                     /label=pBR322ori-F
                     /note="pBR322 origin, forward primer"
     primer_bind     2360..2377
                     /label=L4440
                     /note="L4440 vector, forward primer"
     mobile_element  2511..2735
                     /mobile_element_type="transposon:Tn7"
                     /note="mini-Tn7 element (right end of the Tn7 transposon)"
     promoter        complement(3505..3533)
                     /gene="intI1 (promoter lies within the coding sequence)"
                     /label=Pc promoter
                     /note="class 1 integron promoter"
     promoter        3885..3976
                     /gene="polh from Autographa californica"
                     /label=polyhedrin promoter
                     /note="promoter for the baculovirus polyhedrin gene"
     primer_bind     3901..3918
                     /label=Polyhedrin-F
                     /note="Polyhedrin promoter, forward primer"
     CDS             5857..5877
                     /codon_start=1
                     /product="tobacco etch virus (TEV) protease recognition and
                     cleavage site"
                     /label=TEV site
                     /translation="ENLYFQS"
     CDS             5878..5907
                     /codon_start=1
                     /product="10xHis affinity tag"
                     /label=10xHis
                     /translation="HHHHHHHHHH"
     CDS             5908..5931
                     /codon_start=1
                     /product="FLAG(R) epitope tag, followed by an enterokinase
                     cleavage site"
                     /label=FLAG
                     /translation="DYKDDDDK"
     polyA_signal    6089..6223
                     /label=SV40 poly(A) signal
                     /note="SV40 polyadenylation signal"
     primer_bind     complement(6126..6145)
                     /label=SV40pA-R
                     /note="SV40 polyA, reverse primer"
     primer_bind     6180..6199
                     /label=EBV-rev
                     /note="SV40 polyA terminator, reverse primer"
     mobile_element  6252..6417
                     /mobile_element_type="transposon:Tn7"
                     /note="mini-Tn7 element (left end of the Tn7 transposon)"
ORIGIN
        1 gnnnnnnnnn nnnnnnnnnn nnnnnnnnnn nnnnnnnnnn nnnnnnnnnn nnnnnnnnnn
       61 nnnnnnnnnn nnnnnnnnnn nnnnnnnnnn nnnnnnnnnn nnnnnnnnnn nnnnnnnnnn
      121 nnnnncnnnn nnnnnnnnnn nnnnnnnnnn nnnnnnnnnn nnnnnnnnnn nnnnnnnnnn
      181 nnnnnnnnnn nnnnnnnnnn nnnnnnnnnn nnnnnnnann nnnnnnnnnn nnnnnnnnnn
      241 nnnnnnnnnn nnnnnnnnnn nnnnnnncct ttgacgttgg agtccacgtt cttaatagtg
      301 gactcttgtt ccaaactgga acaacactca accctatctc ggtctattct tttgatttat
      361 aagggatttt gccgatttcg gcctattggt taaaaaatga gctgatttaa caaaaattta
      421 acgcgaattt taacaaaata ttaacgctta caatttaggt ggcacttttc ggggaaatgt
      481 gcgcggaacc cctatttgtt tatttttcta aatacattca aatatgtatc cgctcatgag
      541 acaataaccc tgataaatgc ttcaataata ttgaaaaagg aagagtatga gtattcaaca
      601 tttccgtgtc gcccttattc ccttttttgc ggcattttgc cttcctgttt ttgctcaccc
      661 agaaacgctg gtgaaagtaa aagatgctga agatcagttg ggtgcacgag tgggttacat
      721 cgaactggat ctcaacagcg gtaagatcct tgagagtttt cgccccgaag aacgttttcc
      781 aatgatgagc acttttaaag ttctgctatg tggcgcggta ttatcccgta ttgacgccgg
      841 gcaagagcaa ctcggtcgcc gcatacacta ttctcagaat gacttggttg agtactcacc
      901 agtcacagaa aagcatctta cggatggcat gacagtaaga gaattatgca gtgctgccat
      961 aaccatgagt gataacactg cggccaactt acttctgaca acgatcggag gaccgaagga
     1021 gctaaccgct tttttgcaca acatggggga tcatgtaact cgccttgatc gttgggaacc
     1081 ggagctgaat gaagccatac caaacgacga gcgtgacacc acgatgcctg tagcaatggc
     1141 aacaacgttg cgcaaactat taactggcga actacttact ctagcttccc ggcaacaatt
     1201 aatagactgg atggaggcgg ataaagttgc aggaccactt ctgcgctcgg cccttccggc
     1261 tggctggttt attgctgata aatctggagc cggtgagcgt gggtctcgcg gtatcattgc
     1321 agcactgggg ccagatggta agccctcccg tatcgtagtt atctacacga cggggagtca
     1381 ggcaactatg gatgaacgaa atagacagat cgctgagata ggtgcctcac tgattaagca
     1441 ttggtaactg tcagaccaag tttactcata tatactttag attgatttaa aacttcattt
     1501 ttaatttaaa aggatctagg tgaagatcct ttttgataat ctcatgacca aaatccctta
     1561 acgtgagttt tcgttccact gagcgtcaga ccccgtagaa aagatcaaag gatcttcttg
     1621 agatcctttt tttctgcgcg taatctgctg cttgcaaaca aaaaaaccac cgctaccagc
     1681 ggtggtttgt ttgccggatc aagagctacc aactcttttt ccgaaggtaa ctggcttcag
     1741 cagagcgcag ataccaaata ctgttcttct agtgtagccg tagttaggcc accacttcaa
     1801 gaactctgta gcaccgccta catacctcgc tctgctaatc ctgttaccag tggctgctgc
     1861 cagtggcgat aagtcgtgtc ttaccgggtt ggactcaaga cgatagttac cggataaggc
     1921 gcagcggtcg ggctgaacgg ggggttcgtg cacacagccc agcttggagc gaacgaccta
     1981 caccgaactg agatacctac agcgtgagct atgagaaagc gccacgcttc ccgaagggag
     2041 aaaggcggac aggtatccgg taagcggcag ggtcggaaca ggagagcgca cgagggagct
     2101 tccaggggga aacgcctggt atctttatag tcctgtcggg tttcgccacc tctgacttga
     2161 gcgtcgattt ttgtgatgct cgtcaggggg gcggagccta tggaaaaacg ccagcaacgc
     2221 ggccttttta cggttcctgg ccttttgctg gccttttgct cacatgttct ttcctgcgtt
     2281 atcccctgat tctgtggata accgtattac cgcctttgag tgagctgata ccgctcgccg
     2341 cagccgaacg accgagcgca gcgagtcagt gagcgaggaa gcggaagagc gcctgatgcg
     2401 gtattttctc cttacgcatc tgtgcggtat ttcacaccgc atagaccagc cgcgtaacct
     2461 ggcaaaatcg gttacggttg agtaataaat ggatgccctg cgtaagcggg tgtgggcgga
     2521 caataaagtc ttaaactgaa caaaatagat ctaaactatg acaataaagt cttaaactag
     2581 acagaatagt tgtaaactga aatcagtcca gttatgctgt gaaaaagcat actggacttt
     2641 tgttatggct aaagcaaact cttcattttc tgaagtgcaa attgcccgtc gtattaaaga
     2701 ggggcgtggc caagggcatg gtaaagacta tattcgcggc gttgtgacaa tttaccgaac
     2761 aactccgcgg ccgggaagcc gatctcggct tgaacgaatt gttaggtggc ggtacttggg
     2821 tcgatatcaa agtgcatcac ttcttcccgt atgcccaact ttgtatagag agccactgcg
     2881 ggatcgtcac cgtaatctgc ttgcacgtag atcacataag caccaagcgc gttggcctca
     2941 tgcttgagga gattgatgag cgcggtggca atgccctgcc tccggtgctc gccggagact
     3001 gcgagatcat agatatagat ctcactacgc ggctgctcaa acttgggcag aacgtaagcc
     3061 gcgagagcgc caacaaccgc ttcttggtcg aaggcagcaa gcgcgatgaa tgtcttacta
     3121 cggagcaagt tcccgaggta atcggagtcc ggctgatgtt gggagtaggt ggctacgtct
     3181 ccgaactcac gaccgaaaag atcaagagca gcccgcatgg atttgacttg gtcagggccg
     3241 agcctacatg tgcgaatgat gcccatactt gagccaccta actttgtttt agggcgactg
     3301 ccctgctgcg taacatcgtt gctgctccat aacatcaaac atcgacccac ggcgtaacgc
     3361 gcttgctgct tggatgcccg aggcatagac tgtacaaaaa aacagtcata acaagccatg
     3421 aaaaccgcca ctgcgccgtt accaccgctg cgttcggtca aggttctgga ccagttgcgt
     3481 gagcgcatac gctacttgca ttacagttta cgaaccgaac aggcttatgt caactgggtt
     3541 cgtgccttca tccgtttcca cggtgtgcgt cacccggcaa ccttgggcag cagcgaagtc
     3601 gaggcatttc tgtcctggct ggcgaacgag cgcaaggttt cggtctccac gcatcgtcag
     3661 gcattggcgg ccttgctgtt cttctacggc aaggtgctgt gcacggatct gccctggctt
     3721 caggagatcg gaagacctcg gccgtcgcgg cgcttgccgg tggtgctgac cccggatgaa
     3781 gtggttcgca tcctcggttt tctggaaggc gagcatcgtt tgttcgccca ggactctagc
     3841 tatagttcta gtggttggct acgtatactc cggaatatta atagatcatg gagataatta
     3901 aaatgataac catctcgcaa ataaataagt attttactgt tttcgtaaca gttttgtaat
     3961 aaaaaaacct ataaatattc cggattattc ataccgtccc accatcgggc gcggatctac
     4021 ttaagaagga gatatactat ggccctgtgt gaggcagaag aggcccctcc tgccagctcc
     4081 acaccccatg tcgtggggtc tcgctttaac tggaagctct tctggcagtt tctgcacccc
     4141 cacctgctgg tcctgggggt agccgtcgtg ctggccttgg gtgcggcact cgtgaatgta
     4201 cagatccccc tgctcctggg ccagctggta gaggtcgtgg ccaagtacac aagggaccac
     4261 gtagggagtt tcatgactga gtcccagaat ctcagcaccc acctgcttat cctctatggt
     4321 gtccagggac tgctgacctt cgggtacctg gtgctgctgt cccacgttgg cgagcgcatg
     4381 gctgtggaca tgcggagggc cctcttcagc tccctgctcc gacaagacat caccttcttt
     4441 gacgccaata agacagggca gctggtgagc cgcttgacaa ctgacgtgca ggagtttaag
     4501 tcatccttca agcttgtcat ctcccagggg ctgcgaagct gcacccaggt ggcaggctgc
     4561 ctggtgtccc tgtccatgct gtcgacacgc ctcacgctgc tgctgatggt ggccacacca
     4621 gccctgatgg gagtgggcac cctgatgggc tcaggcctcc gaaaattgtc tcgccagtgt
     4681 caggagcaga tcgccagggc aatgggcgta gcagacgagg ccctgggcaa tgtgcggact
     4741 gtgcgtgcct tcgccatgga gcaacgggaa gaggagcgct atggggcaga gctggaagcc
     4801 tgccgctgcc gggcagagga gctgggccgc ggcatcgcct tgttccaagg gctttccaac
     4861 atcgccttca actgcatggt cttgggtacc ctatttattg ggggctccct tgtggccgga
     4921 cagcagctga cagggggaga cctcatgtcc ttcctggtgg cctcccagac agtgcaaagg
     4981 tccatggcca acctctctgt cctgtttggg caggtggtcc gggggctgag tgcaggtgcc
     5041 cgggtctttg agtacatggc cctgaacccc tgcatcccac tgtctggggg ctgctgcgtc
     5101 cccaaagagc agctgcgtgg ctccgttaca tttcagaacg tctgcttcag ctacccctgc
     5161 cgccccggct tcgaggtgct gaaagacttc accctgacgc tgccccctgg caagatcgtg
     5221 gccctcgtgg gccagtctgg cggaggaaag accaccgtgg cttccctgct ggagcgcttc
     5281 tacgacccca cggcaggcgt ggtgatgctg gatgggcggg acctgcgcac ccttgacccc
     5341 tcctggctcc ggggccaggt tgtcggcttc atcagccagg agcccgtcct gtttgggacg
     5401 accatcatgg aaaacatccg ctttgggaag ctggaagctt ccgatgaaga ggtgtacaca
     5461 gccgcccggg aagcgaatgc tcacgagttc atcaccagct tccccgaggg ctacaacacg
     5521 gtcgtcggtg aacggggcac taccctgtct gggggccaga agcagcgcct ggccatcgcc
     5581 cgagccctta tcaagcagcc cacggtgctg atactggatg aagctaccag cgcgctggat
     5641 gcagagtccg agcgggttgt acaggaggcc ctggaccggg ccagtgcagg ccgcacggtg
     5701 ctggtaattg cccaccggct cagcactgtc cgtggggccc actgcattgt cgtcatggcc
     5761 gatggccgtg tctgggaggc tgggacacat gaagagctcc tgaagaaagg cgggctatac
     5821 gccgagctca tccggaggca ggccctggat gccgcagaga acctctactt ccaatcgcac
     5881 catcatcacc atcaccatca ccaccatgat tacaaggatg acgacgataa gtgaggatcc
     5941 gaattcgagc tccgtcgaca agcttgtcga gaagtactag aggatcataa tcagccatac
     6001 cacatttgta gaggttttac ttgctttaaa aaacctccca cacctccccc tgaacctgaa
     6061 acataaaatg aatgcaattg ttgttgttaa cttgtttatt gcagcttata atggttacaa
     6121 ataaagcaat agcatcacaa atttcacaaa taaagcattt ttttcactgc attctagttg
     6181 tggtttgtcc aaactcatca atgtatctta tcatgtctgg atctgatcac tgcttgagcc
     6241 taggagatcc gaaccagata agtgaaatct agttccaaac tattttgtca tttttaattt
     6301 tcgtattagc ttacgacgct acacccagtt cccatctatt ttgtcactct tccctaaata
     6361 atccttaaaa actccatttc cacccctccc agttcccaac tattttgtcc gcccacagcg
     6421 gggcattttt cttcctgtta tgtttttaat caaacatcct gccaactcca tgtgacaaac
     6481 cgtcatcttc ggctactttt tctctgtcac agaatgaaaa tttttctgtc atctcttcgt
     6541 tattaatgtt tgtaattgac tgaatatcaa cgcttatttg cagcctgaat ggcgaatgg
//
