>Addgene plasmid #110266 | ABCB8 (ABCB8A-c016) | depositor partial sequence | sequence record 207540 | ABCB8 insert sequence
ATGGCCCTGTGTGAGGCAGAAGAGGCCCCTCCTGCCAGCTCCACACCCCATGTCGTGGGGTCTCGCTTTA
ACTGGAAGCTCTTCTGGCAGTTTCTGCACCCCCACCTGCTGGTCCTGGGGGTAGCCGTCGTGCTGGCCTT
GGGTGCGGCACTCGTGAATGTACAGATCCCCCTGCTCCTGGGCCAGCTGGTAGAGGTCGTGGCCAAGTAC
ACAAGGGACCACGTAGGGAGTTTCATGACTGAGTCCCAGAATCTCAGCACCCACCTGCTTATCCTCTATG
GTGTCCAGGGACTGCTGACCTTCGGGTACCTGGTGCTGCTGTCCCACGTTGGCGAGCGCATGGCTGTGGA
CATGCGGAGGGCCCTCTTCAGCTCCCTGCTCCGACAAGACATCACCTTCTTTGACGCCAATAAGACAGGG
CAGCTGGTGAGCCGCTTGACAACTGACGTGCAGGAGTTTAAGTCATCCTTCAAGCTTGTCATCTCCCAGG
GGCTGCGAAGCTGCACCCAGGTGGCAGGCTGCCTGGTGTCCCTGTCCATGCTGTCGACACGCCTCACGCT
GCTGCTGATGGTGGCCACACCAGCCCTGATGGGAGTGGGCACCCTGATGGGCTCAGGCCTCCGAAAATTG
TCTCGCCAGTGTCAGGAGCAGATCGCCAGGGCAATGGGCGTAGCAGACGAGGCCCTGGGCAATGTGCGGA
CTGTGCGTGCCTTCGCCATGGAGCAACGGGAAGAGGAGCGCTATGGGGCAGAGCTGGAAGCCTGCCGCTG
CCGGGCAGAGGAGCTGGGCCGCGGCATCGCCTTGTTCCAAGGGCTTTCCAACATCGCCTTCAACTGCATG
GTCTTGGGTACCCTATTTATTGGGGGCTCCCTTGTGGCCGGACAGCAGCTGACAGGGGGAGACCTCATGT
CCTTCCTGGTGGCCTCCCAGACAGTGCAAAGGTCCATGGCCAACCTCTCTGTCCTGTTTGGGCAGGTGGT
CCGGGGGCTGAGTGCAGGTGCCCGGGTCTTTGAGTACATGGCCCTGAACCCCTGCATCCCACTGTCTGGG
GGCTGCTGCGTCCCCAAAGAGCAGCTGCGTGGCTCCGTTACATTTCAGAACGTCTGCTTCAGCTACCCCT
GCCGCCCCGGCTTCGAGGTGCTGAAAGACTTCACCCTGACGCTGCCCCCTGGCAAGATCGTGGCCCTCGT
GGGCCAGTCTGGCGGAGGAAAGACCACCGTGGCTTCCCTGCTGGAGCGCTTCTACGACCCCACGGCAGGC
GTGGTGATGCTGGATGGGCGGGACCTGCGCACCCTTGACCCCTCCTGGCTCCGGGGCCAGGTTGTCGGCT
TCATCAGCCAGGAGCCCGTCCTGTTTGGGACGACCATCATGGAAAACATCCGCTTTGGGAAGCTGGAAGC
TTCCGATGAAGAGGTGTACACAGCCGCCCGGGAAGCGAATGCTCACGAGTTCATCACCAGCTTCCCCGAG
GGCTACAACACGGTCGTCGGTGAACGGGGCACTACCCTGTCTGGGGGCCAGAAGCAGCGCCTGGCCATCG
CCCGAGCCCTTATCAAGCAGCCCACGGTGCTGATACTGGATGAAGCTACCAGCGCGCTGGATGCAGAGTC
CGAGCGGGTTGTACAGGAGGCCCTGGACCGGGCCAGTGCAGGCCGCACGGTGCTGGTAATTGCCCACCGG
CTCAGCACTGTCCGTGGGGCCCACTGCATTGTCGTCATGGCCGATGGCCGTGTCTGGGAGGCTGGGACAC
ATGAAGAGCTCCTGAAGAAAGGCGGGCTATACGCCGAGCTCATCCGGAGGCAGGCCCTGGATGCCGCAGA
GAACCTCTACTTCCAATCGCACCATCATCACCATCACCATCACCACCATGATTACAAGGATGACGACGAT
AAGTGAGGATCC
